>Addgene plasmid #75649 | TSSK2 gRNA (BRDN0001148488) | addgene full sequence | sequence record 184292 | Addgene Assembled Sequence
CCCGGGTGCAAAGATGGATAAAGTTTTAAACAGAGAGGAATCTTTGCAGCTAATGGACCTTCTAGGTCTT
GAAAGGAGTGGGAATTGGCTCCGGTGCCCGTCAGTGGGCAGAGCGCACATCGCCCACAGTCCCCGAGAAG
TTGGGGGGAGGGGTCGGCAATTGATCCGGTGCCTAGAGAAGGTGGCGCGGGGTAAACTGGGAAAGTGATG
TCGTGTACTGGCTCCGCCTTTTTCCCGAGGGTGGGGGAGAACCGTATATAAGTGCAGTAGTCGCCGTGAA
CGTTCTTTTTCGCAACGGGTTTGCCGCCAGAACACAGGTAAGTGCCGTGTGTGGTTCCCGCGGGCCTGGC
CTCTTTACGGGTTATGGCCCTTGCGTGCCTTGAATTACTTCCACCTGGCTGCAGTACGTGATTCTTGATC
CCGAGCTTCGGGTTGGAAGTGGGTGGGAGAGTTCGAGGCCTTGCGCTTAAGGAGCCCCTTCGCCTCGTGC
TTGAGTTGAGGCCTGGCCTGGGCGCTGGGGCCGCCGCGTGCGAATCTGGTGGCACCTTCGCGCCTGTCTC
GCTGCTTTCGATAAGTCTCTAGCCATTTAAAATTTTTGATGACCTGCTGCGACGCTTTTTTTCTGGCAAG
ATAGTCTTGTAAATGCGGGCCAAGATCTGCACACTGGTATTTCGGTTTTTGGGGCCGCGGGCGGCGACGG
GGCCCGTGCGTCCCAGCGCACATGTTCGGCGAGGCGGGGCCTGCGAGCGCGGCCACCGAGAATCGGACGG
GGGTAGTCTCAAGCTGGCCGGCCTGCTCTGGTGCCTGGCCTCGCGCCGCCGTGTATCGCCCCGCCCTGGG
CGGCAAGGCTGGCCCGGTCGGCACCAGTTGCGTGAGCGGAAAGATGGCCGCTTCCCGGCCCTGCTGCAGG
GAGCTCAAAATGGAGGACGCGGCGCTCGGGAGAGCGGGCGGGTGAGTCACCCACACAAAGGAAAAGGGCC
TTTCCGTCCTCAGCCGTCGCTTCATGTGACTCCACGGAGTACCGGGCGCCGTCCAGGCACCTCGATTAGT
TCTCGAGCTTTTGGAGTACGTCGTCTTTAGGTTGGGGGGAGGGGTTTTATGCGATGGAGTTTCCCCACAC
TGAGTGGGTGGAGACTGAAGTTAGGCCAGCTTGGCACTTGATGTAATTCTCCTTGGAATTTGCCCTTTTT
GAGTTTGGATCTTGGTTCATTCTCAAGCCTCAGACAGTGGTTCAAAGTTTTTTTCTTCCATTTCAGGTGT
CGTGACGTACGGCCACCATGACCGAGTACAAGCCCACGGTGCGCCTCGCCACCCGCGACGACGTCCCCAG
GGCCGTACGCACCCTCGCCGCCGCGTTCGCCGACTACCCCGCCACGCGCCACACCGTCGATCCGGACCGC
CACATCGAGCGGGTCACCGAGCTGCAAGAACTCTTCCTCACGCGCGTCGGGCTCGACATCGGCAAGGTGT
GGGTCGCGGACGACGGCGCCGCCGTGGCGGTCTGGACCACGCCGGAGAGCGTCGAAGCGGGGGCGGTGTT
CGCCGAGATCGGCCCGCGCATGGCCGAGTTGAGCGGTTCCCGGCTGGCCGCGCAGCAACAGATGGAAGGC
CTCCTGGCGCCGCACCGGCCCAAGGAGCCCGCGTGGTTCCTGGCCACCGTCGGAGTCTCGCCCGACCACC
AGGGCAAGGGTCTGGGCAGCGCCGTCGTGCTCCCCGGAGTGGAGGCGGCCGAGCGCGCCGGGGTGCCCGC
CTTCCTGGAGACCTCCGCGCCCCGCAACCTCCCCTTCTACGAGCGGCTCGGCTTCACCGTCACCGCCGAC
GTCGAGGTGCCCGAAGGACCGCGCACCTGGTGCATGACCCGCAAGCCCGGTGCCTGAACGCGTTAAGTCG
ACAATCAACCTCTGGATTACAAAATTTGTGAAAGATTGACTGGTATTCTTAACTATGTTGCTCCTTTTAC
GCTATGTGGATACGCTGCTTTAATGCCTTTGTATCATGCTATTGCTTCCCGTATGGCTTTCATTTTCTCC
TCCTTGTATAAATCCTGGTTGCTGTCTCTTTATGAGGAGTTGTGGCCCGTTGTCAGGCAACGTGGCGTGG
TGTGCACTGTGTTTGCTGACGCAACCCCCACTGGTTGGGGCATTGCCACCACCTGTCAGCTCCTTTCCGG
GACTTTCGCTTTCCCCCTCCCTATTGCCACGGCGGAACTCATCGCCGCCTGCCTTGCCCGCTGCTGGACA
GGGGCTCGGCTGTTGGGCACTGACAATTCCGTGGTGTTGTCGGGGAAATCATCGTCCTTTCCTTGGCTGC
TCGCCTGTGTTGCCACCTGGATTCTGCGCGGGACGTCCTTCTGCTACGTCCCTTCGGCCCTCAATCCAGC
GGACCTTCCTTCCCGCGGCCTGCTGCCGGCTCTGCGGCCTCTTCCGCGTCTTCGCCTTCGCCCTCAGACG
AGTCGGATCTCCCTTTGGGCCGCCTCCCCGCGTCGACTTTAAGACCAATGACTTACAAGGCAGCTGTAGA
TCTTAGCCACTTTTTAAAAGAAAAGGGGGGACTGGAAGGGCTAATTCACTCCCAACGAAGACAAGATCTG
CTTTTTGCTTGTACTGGGTCTCTCTGGTTAGACCAGATCTGAGCCTGGGAGCTCTCTGGCTAACTAGGGA
ACCCACTGCTTAAGCCTCAATAAAGCTTGCCTTGAGTGCTTCAAGTAGTGTGTGCCCGTCTGTTGTGTGA
CTCTGGTAACTAGAGATCCCTCAGACCCTTTTAGTCAGTGTGGAAAATCTCTAGCAGTACGTATAGTAGT
TCATGTCATCTTATTATTCAGTATTTATAACTTGCAAAGAAATGAATATCAGAGAGTGAGAGGAACTTGT
TTATTGCAGCTTATAATGGTTACAAATAAAGCAATAGCATCACAAATTTCACAAATAAAGCATTTTTTTC
ACTGCATTCTAGTTGTGGTTTGTCCAAACTCATCAATGTATCTTATCATGTCTGGCTCTAGCTATCCCGC
CCCTAACTCCGCCCATCCCGCCCCTAACTCCGCCCAGTTCCGCCCATTCTCCGCCCCATGGCTGACTAAT
TTTTTTTATTTATGCAGAGGCCGAGGCCGCCTCGGCCTCTGAGCTATTCCAGAAGTAGTGAGGAGGCTTT
TTTGGAGGCCTAGGGACGTACCCAATTCGCCCTATAGTGAGTCGTATTACGCGCGCTCACTGGCCGTCGT
TTTACAACGTCGTGACTGGGAAAACCCTGGCGTTACCCAACTTAATCGCCTTGCAGCACATCCCCCTTTC
GCCAGCTGGCGTAATAGCGAAGAGGCCCGCACCGATCGCCCTTCCCAACAGTTGCGCAGCCTGAATGGCG
AATGGG
[124 nt withheld, positions 3367-3490]
C
[91 nt withheld, positions 3492-3582]
A
[49 nt withheld, positions 3584-3632]
CCTTTGACGTTGGAGTCCACGTTCTTT
[37 nt withheld, positions 3660-3696]
ACCCTATCTCGGTCTATTCTTTTGATTTATAAGGGATTTTGCCGATTTCGGCCTATTGGTTAAAAAATGA
GCTGATTTAACAAAAATTTAACGCGAATTTTAACAAAATATTAACGCTTACAATTTAGGTGGCACTTTTC
GGGGAAATGTGCGCGGAACCCCTATTTGTTTATTTTTCTAAATACATTCAAATATGTATCCGCTCATGAG
ACAATAACCCTGATAAATGCTTCAATAATATTGAAAAAGGAAGAGTATGAGTATTCAACATTTCCGTGTC
GCCCTTATTCCCTTTTTTGCGGCATTTTGCCTTCCTGTTTTTGCTCACCCAGAAACGCTGGTGAAAGTAA
AAGATGCTGAAGATCAGTTGGGTGCACGAGTGGGTTACATCGAACTGGATCTCAACAGCGGTAAGATCCT
TGAGAGTTTTCGCCCCGAAGAACGTTTTCCAATGATGAGCACTTTTAAAGTTCTGCTATGTGGCGCGGTA
TTATCCCGTATTGACGCCGGGCAAGAGCAACTCGGTCGCCGCATACACTATTCTCAGAATGACTTGGTTG
AGTACTCACCAGTCACAGAAAAGCATCTTACGGATGGCATGACAGTAAGAGAATTATGCAGTGCTGCCAT
AACCATGAGTGATAACACTGCGGCCAACTTACTTCTGACAACGATCGGAGGACCGAAGGAGCTAACCGCT
TTTTTGCACAACATGGGGGATCATGTAACTCGCCTTGATCGTTGGGAACCGGAGCTGAATGAAGCCATAC
CAAACGACGAGCGTGACACCACGATGCCTGTAGCAATGGCAACAACGTTGCGCAAACTATTAACTGGCGA
ACTACTTACTCTAGCTTCCCGGCAACAATTAATAGACTGGATGGAGGCGGATAAAGTTGCAGGACCACTT
CTGCGCTCGGCCCTTCCGGCTGGCTGGTTTATTGCTGATAAATCTGGAGCCGGTGAGCGTGGGTCTCGCG
GTATCATTGCAGCACTGGGGCCAGATGGTAAGCCCTCCCGTATCGTAGTTATCTACACGACGGGGAGTCA
GGCAACTATGGATGAACGAAATAGACAGATCGCTGAGATAGGTGCCTCACTGATTAAGCATTGGTAACTG
TCAGACCAAGTTTACTCATATATACTTTAGATTGATTTAAAACTTCATTTTTAATTTAAAAGGATCTAGG
TGAAGATCCTTTTTGATAATCTCATGACCAAAATCCCTTAACGTGAGTTTTCGTTCCACTGAGCGTCAGA
CCCCGTAGAAAAGATCAAAGGATCTTCTTGAGATCCTTTTTTTCTGCGCGTAATCTGCTGCTTGCAAACA
AAAAAACCACCGCTACCAGCGGTGGTTTGTTTGCCGGATCAAGAGCTACCAACTCTTTTTCCGAAGGTAA
CTGGCTTCAGCAGAGCGCAGATACCAAATACTGTTCTTCTAGTGTAGCCGTAGTTAGGCCACCACTTCAA
GAACTCTGTAGCACCGCCTACATACCTCGCTCTGCTAATCCTGTTACCAGTGGCTGCTGCCAGTGGCGAT
AAGTCGTGTCTTACCGGGTTGGACTCAAGACGATAGTTACCGGATAAGGCGCAGCGGTCGGGCTGAACGG
GGGGTTCGTGCACACAGCCCAGCTTGGAGCGAACGACCTACACCGAACTGAGATACCTACAGCGTGAGCT
ATGAGAAAGCGCCACGCTTCCCGAAGGGAGAAAGGCGGACAGGTATCCGGTAAGCGGCAGGGTCGGAACA
GGAGAGCGCACGAGGGAGCTTCCAGGGGGAAACGCCTGGTATCTTTATAGTCCTGTCGGGTTTCGCCACC
TCTGACTTGAGCGTCGATTTTTGTGATGCTCGTCAGGGGGGCGGAGCCTATGGAAAAACGCCAGCAACGC
GGCCTTTTTACGGTTCCTGGCCTTTTGCTGGCCTTTTGCTCACATGTTCTTTCCTGCGTTATCCCCTGAT
TCTGTGGATAACCGTATTACCGCCTTTGAGTGAGCTGATACCGCTCGCCGCAGCCGAACGACCGAGCGCA
GCGAGTCAGTGAGCGAGGAAGCGGAAGAGCGCCCAATACGCAAACCGCCTCTCCCCGCGCGTTGGCCGAT
TCATTAATGCAGCTGGCACGACAGGTTTCCCGACTGGAAAGCGGGCAGTGAGCGCAACGCAATTAATGTG
AGTTAGCTCACTCATTAGGCACCCCAGGCTTTACACTTTATGCTTCCGGCTCGTATGTTGTGTGGAATTG
TGAGCGGATAACAATTTCACACAGGAAACAGCTATGACCATGATTACGCCAAGCGCGCAATTAACCCTCA
CTAAAGGGAACAAAAGCTGGAGCTGCAAGCTTAATGTAGTCTTATGCAATACTCTTGTAGTCTTGCAACA
TGGTAACGATGAGTTAGCAACATGCCTTACAAGGAGAGAAAAAGCACCGTGCATGCCGATTGGTGGAAGT
AAGGTGGTACGATCGTGCCTTATTAGGAAGGCAACAGACGGGTCTGACATGGATTGGACGAACCACTGAA
TTGCCGCATTGCAGAGATATTGTATTTAAGTGCCTAGCTCGATACATAAACGGGTCTCTCTGGTTAGACC
AGATCTGAGCCTGGGAGCTCTCTGGCTAACTAGGGAACCCACTGCTTAAGCCTCAATAAAGCTTGCCTTG
AGTGCTTCAAGTAGTGTGTGCCCGTCTGTTGTGTGACTCTGGTAACTAGAGATCCCTCAGACCCTTTTAG
TCAGTGTGGAAAATCTCTAGCAGTGGCGCCCGAACAGGGACTTGAAAGCGAAAGGGAAACCAGAGGAGCT
CTCTCGACGCAGGACTCGGCTTGCTGAAGCGCGCACGGCAAGAGGCGAGGGGCGGCGACTGGTGAGTACG
CCAAAAATTTTGACTAGCGGAGGCTAGAAGGAGAGAGATGGGTGCGAGAGCGTCAGTATTAAGCGGGGGA
GAATTAGATCGCGATGGGAAAAAATTCGGTTAAGGCCAGGGGGAAAGAAAAAATATAAATTAAAACATAT
AGTATGGGCAAGCAGGGAGCTAGAACGATTCGCAGTTAATCCTGGCCTGTTAGAAACATCAGAAGGCTGT
AGACAAATACTGGGACAGCTACAACCATCCCTTCAGACAGGATCAGAAGAACTTAGATCATTATATAATA
CAGTAGCAACCCTCTATTGTGTGCATCAAAGGATAGAGATAAAAGACACCAAGGAAGCTTTAGACAAGAT
AGAGGAAGAGCAAAACAAAAGTAAGACCACCGCACAGCAAGCGGCCGCTGATCTTCAGACCTGGAGGAGG
AGATATGAGGGACAATTGGAGAAGTGAATTATATAAATATAAAGTAGTAAAAATTGAACCATTAGGAGTA
GCACCCACCAAGGCAAAGAGAAGAGTGGTGCAGAGAGAAAAAAGAGCAGTGGGAATAGGAGCTTTGTTCC
TTGGGTTCTTGGGAGCAGCAGGAAGCACTATGGGCGCAGCGTCAATGACGCTGACGGTACAGGCCAGACA
ATTATTGTCTGGTATAGTGCAGCAGCAGAACAATTTGCTGAGGGCTATTGAGGCGCAACAGCATCTGTTG
CAACTCACAGTCTGGGGCATCAAGCAGCTCCAGGCAAGAATCCTGGCTGTGGAAAGATACCTAAAGGATC
AACAGCTCCTGGGGATTTGGGGTTGCTCTGGAAAACTCATTTGCACCACTGCTGTGCCTTGGAATGCTAG
TTGGAGTAATAAATCTCTGGAACAGATTTGGAATCACACGACCTGGATGGAGTGGGACAGAGAAATTAAC
AATTACACAAGCTTAATACACTCCTTAATTGAAGAATCGCAAAACCAGCAAGAAAAGAATGAACAAGAAT
TATTGGAATTAGATAAATGGGCAAGTTTGTGGAATTGGTTTAACATAACAAATTGGCTGTGGTATATAAA
ATTATTCATAATGATAGTAGGAGGCTTGGTAGGTTTAAGAATAGTTTTTGCTGTACTTTCTATAGTGAAT
AGAGTTAGGCAGGGATATTCACCATTATCGTTTCAGACCCACCTCCCAACCCCGAGGGGACCCAGAGAGG
GCCTATTTCCCATGATTCCTTCATATTTGCATATACGATACAAGGCTGTTAGAGAGATAATTAGAATTAA
TTTGACTGTAAACACAAAGATATTAGTACAAAATACGTGACGTAGAAAGTAATAATTTCTTGGGTAGTTT
GCAGTTTTAAAATTATGTTTTAAAATGGACTATCATATGCTTACCGTAACTTGAAAGTATTTCGATTTCT
TGGCTTTATATATCTTGTGGAAAGGACGAAACACCGATCCTGGCAACTGTCAACCAGTTTTAGAGCTAGA
AATAGCAAGTTAAAATAAGGCTAGTCCGTTATCAACTTGAAAAAGTGGCACCGAGTCGGTGCTTTTTTAA
GCTTGGCGTAACTAGATCTTGAGACAAATGGCAGTATTCATCCACAATTTTAAAAGAAAAGGGGGGATTG
GGGGGTACAGTGCAGGGGAAAGAATAGTAGACATAATAGCAACAGACATACAAACTAAAGAATTACAAAA
ACAAATTACAAAAATTCAAAATTTTCGGGTTTATTACAGGGACAGCAGAGATCCACTTTGGCGCCGGCTC
GAGGGGG
Features (pLannotate 1.2.2; 29 found; start..end, strand, type, name):
     14..80      +  CDS            small t antigen (fragment): SV40 (simian virus 40) small t antigen
    106..317     +  promoter       EF-1α core promoter: core promoter for human elongation factor EF-1α
    318..1256    +  intron         EF-1α intron A: intron upstream of the start codon of human EF-1α
   1278..1877    +  CDS            PuroR (fragment): puromycin N-acetyltransferase; pac from Streptomyces; confers resistance to puromycin
   1893..2481    +  misc_feature   WPRE: woodchuck hepatitis virus posttranscriptional regulatory element
   2532..2551    +  misc_feature   cPPT/CTS (fragment): central polypurine tract and central termination sequence of HIV-1
   2553..2786    +  LTR            3' LTR (ΔU3): self-inactivating 3' long terminal repeat (LTR) from HIV-1
   2864..2985    +  polyA_signal   SV40 poly(A) signal: SV40 polyadenylation signal
   3025..3160    +  rep_origin     SV40 ori: SV40 origin of replication
   3181..3199    -  promoter       T7 promoter: promoter for bacteriophage T7 RNA polymerase
   3207..3362    +  CDS            lacZα (fragment): LacZα fragment of β-galactosidase; lacZ fragment
   3367..3795    +  rep_origin     f1 ori (sequence partly withheld): f1 bacteriophage origin of replication; arrow indicates direction of (+) strand synthesis
   3848..3952    +  promoter       AmpR promoter: bla
   3953..4813    +  CDS            AmpR: β-lactamase; bla; confers resistance to ampicillin, carbenicillin, and related antibiotics
   4984..5572    +  rep_origin     ori: high-copy-number ColE1/pMB1/pBR322/pUC origin of replication
   5755..5847    +  CDS            lacI (fragment): lac repressor; lacI; The lac repressor binds to the lac operator to inhibit transcription in E. coli. This inhibition can be relieved by adding lactose or isopropyl-β-D-thiogalactopyranoside (IPTG).
   5860..5881    +  protein_bind   CAP binding site: CAP binding activates transcription in the presence of cAMP. E. coli catabolite activator protein
   5896..5926    +  promoter       lac promoter: promoter for the E. coli lac operon
   5934..5950    +  protein_bind   lac operator: The lac repressor binds to the lac operator to inhibit transcription in E. coli. This inhibition can be relieved by adding lactose or isopropyl-β-D-thiogalactopyranoside (IPTG). lac repressor encoded by lacI
   5995..6013    +  promoter       T3 promoter: promoter for bacteriophage T3 RNA polymerase
   6041..6267    +  promoter       RSV promoter: Rous sarcoma virus enhancer/promoter
   6268..6448    +  LTR            5' LTR (truncated): truncated 5' long terminal repeat (LTR) from HIV-1
   6495..6620    +  misc_feature   HIV-1 Ψ: packaging signal of human immunodeficiency virus type 1
   6604..6967    +  CDS            HIV-1 gag (fragment): gag protein from human immunodeficiency virus 1; gag
   7113..7346    +  misc_feature   RRE: The Rev response element (RRE) of HIV-1 allows for Rev-dependent mRNA export from the nucleus to the cytoplasm.
   7723..7749    +  CDS            Rev (fragment): human immunodeficiency virus 1 (HIV-1) Rev protein; rev; enhances nuclear export of unspliced and incompletely spliced viral mRNAs
   7753..7993    +  promoter       U6 promoter: RNA polymerase III promoter for human U6 snRNA
   8023..8098    +  misc_RNA       gRNA scaffold: guide RNA scaffold for the Streptococcus pyogenes CRISPR/Cas9 system
   8154..8271    +  misc_feature   cPPT/CTS: central polypurine tract and central termination sequence of HIV-1
