[The description below was written by a language model from this plasmid's Addgene catalogue record and pLannotate feature annotations shown in this document.]
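Description:
TSSK2 gRNA (BRDN0001148488) is a third-generation lentiviral CRISPR guide plasmid built on the lentiGuide-Puro backbone. It expresses a single guide RNA against human TSSK2, designed against the reference transcript NM_053006.4. It is propagated in E. coli as a high-copy plasmid through a ColE1/pUC-type origin with ampicillin selection (β-lactamase). The backbone also carries an f1 origin, an SV40 origin and poly(A) signal, and residual lac and T7/T3 promoter elements from the cloning vector.

The lentiviral transfer cassette begins with an RSV promoter fused to a truncated HIV-1 5' LTR, which allows Tat-independent production of genomic RNA. This is followed by the Ψ packaging signal with a partial gag sequence, the Rev response element for Rev-dependent nuclear export, and a central polypurine tract (cPPT/CTS). It ends with a self-inactivating ΔU3 3' LTR. Within this unit, a human U6 RNA polymerase III promoter drives the TSSK2-specific spacer joined to the Streptococcus pyogenes Cas9 guide scaffold. Downstream, the EF-1α core promoter with its intron A drives puromycin N-acetyltransferase, so transduced mammalian cells can be selected with puromycin. A WPRE follows to enhance transcript expression.

The plasmid does not encode Cas9. It is meant to be used with a separate Cas9 lentiviral vector or in cell lines that already express Cas9, where it directs cleavage, and typically knockout, of TSSK2. The guide belongs to a human kinome gRNA collection that was produced as part of work on optimized sgRNA design for higher on-target activity and fewer off-target effects.
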