Addgene plasmid #75649: TSSK2 gRNA (BRDN0001148488)
Purpose: 3rd generation lentiviral gRNA plasmid targeting human TSSK2
Depositing lab: John Doench & David Root. Depositing organization: Broad Institute. Publication: Optimized sgRNA design to maximize activity and minimize off-target effects of CRISPR-Cas9. Doench JG, Fusi N, Sullender M, Hegde M, Vaimberg EW, Donovan KF, Smith I, Tothova Z, Wilen C, Orchard R, Virgin HW, Listgarten J, Root DE. Nat Biotechnol. 2016 Jan 18. doi: 10.1038/nbt.3437. PubMed 26780180.
Backbone
  Vector backbone: lentiGuide-Puro
  Backbone manufacturer: Zhang Lab (Addgene plasmid # 52963)
  Vector type: Mammalian Expression, Lentiviral, CRISPR
  Selectable markers: Puromycin
Growth in bacteria
  Bacterial resistance: Ampicillin, 100 μg/mL
  Growth temperature: 37°C
  Growth strain: DH5alpha
  Copy number: High Copy
Gene/Insert
  Gene/Insert name: TSSK2 (alt names: TSSK2; NM_053006.4)
  gRNA/shRNA sequence: ATCCTGGCAACTGTCAACCA
  Species: H. sapiens (human)
  Entrez Gene: TSSK2 (a.k.a. DGS-G, SPOGA2, STK22B, TSK2)
  Promoter: hU6
  Cloning method: Unknown
  Sequencing primers: 5′ U6-F; 3′ pS2-R
Terms and licenses: Academic/Nonprofit Terms; Industry Terms: Not Available to Industry
Depositor comments: The gRNA was designed to target the following Genbank reference sequence(s): NM_053006.4. Note that this plasmid does NOT contain Cas9. It should be used in conjunction with lentiCas9-Blast (Addgene #52962) or otherwise with cell lines already expressing Cas9. Browse the full kinome gRNA library at http://www.addgene.org/pooled-library/broadgpp-human-kinome/ or visit http://www.broadinstitute.org/rnai/public/ for detailed protocols and information.
How to cite: TSSK2 gRNA (BRDN0001148488) was a gift from John Doench & David Root (Addgene plasmid # 75649 ; http://n2t.net/addgene:75649 ; RRID:Addgene_75649)
