>Addgene plasmid #75649 | TSSK2 gRNA (BRDN0001148488) | depositor partial sequence | sequence record 143109 | Target Sequence
ATCCTGGCAACTGTCAACCA
