>Addgene plasmid #75649 | TSSK2 gRNA (BRDN0001148488) | addgene partial sequence | sequence record 184291 | hU6-F
AGAAAGTAATAATTTCTTGGGTAGTTTGCAGTTTTAAAATTATGTTTTAAAATGGACTATCATATGCTTA
CCGTAACTTGAAAGTATTTCGATTTCTTGGCTTTATATATCTTGTGGAAAGGACGAAACACCGATCCTGG
CAACTGTCAACCAGTTTTAGAGCTAGAAATAGCAAGTTAAAATAAGGCTAGTCCGTTATCAACTTGAAAA
AGTGGCACCGAGTCGGTGCTTTTTTAAGCTTGGCGTAACTAGATCTTGAGACAAATGGCAGTATTCATCC
ACAATTTTAAAAGAAAAGGGGGGATTGGGGGGTACAGTGCAGGGGAAAGAATAGTAGACATAATAGCAAC
AGACATACAAACTAAAGAATTACAAAAACAAATTACAAAAATTCAAAATTTTCGGGTTTATTACAGGGAC
AGCAGAGATCCACTTTGGCGCCGGCTCGAGGGGGCCCGGGTGCAAAGATGGATAAAGTTTTAAACAGAGA
GGAATCTTTGCAGCTAATGGACCTTCTAGGTCTTGAAAGGAGTGGGAATTGGCTCCGGTGCCCGTCAGTG
GGCAGAGCGC
